Addgene plasmid #114842: MDIS1 P4_pECIA14
Purpose: Prey vector MDIS1 P4_pECIA14 should be used with bait vector MDIS1 P4_pECIA2.
Depositing lab: Youssef Belkhadir. Depositing organization: Gregor Mendel Institute of Molecular Plant Biology. Publication: An extracellular network of Arabidopsis leucine-rich repeat receptor kinases. Smakowska-Luzan E, Mott GA, Parys K, Stegmann M, Howton TC, Layeghifard M, Neuhold J, Lehner A, Kong J, Grunwald K, Weinberger N, Satbhai SB, Mayer D, Busch W, Madalinski M, Stolt-Bergner P, Provart NJ, Mukhtar MS, Zipfel C, Desveaux D, Guttman DS, Belkhadir Y. Nature. 2018 Jan 18;553(7688):342-346. doi: 10.1038/nature25184. Epub 2018 Jan 10. PubMed 29320478.
Backbone
  Vector backbone: pECIA14
  Backbone manufacturer: Chris Garcia (Addgene plasmid # 47051)
  Vector type: Insect Expression
Growth in bacteria
  Bacterial resistance: Ampicillin, 100 μg/mL
  Growth temperature: 37°C
  Growth strain: DH5alpha
  Copy number: High Copy
Gene/Insert
  Gene/Insert name: AT5G45840
  Species: A. thaliana (mustard weed)
  Entrez Gene: AT5G45840 (a.k.a. AT5G45840, K15I22.4, K15I22_4)
  Promoter: Metallothionein (Copper-Inducible)
  Cloning method: Ligation Independent Cloning
Terms and licenses: Academic/Nonprofit Terms; Industry Terms: Not Available to Industry
Depositor comments: Plasmid for secreted expression in Drosophila cell culture by induction via CuSO4. Insert is an extracellular domain of indicated LRR-RK, C-terminally tagged with Pentameric rat COMP helix, Alkaline Phosphatase (human, placental), Flag, and hexahistidine tags. Insert Protein Sequence: SLESEGFVLLKFRARVDSDPHGTLANWNVSDHDHFCSWFGVTCVDNKVQMLNLSGCSLGGTLAPELSQLSELRSLILSKNKLSGDIPNEFASFAKLEFLDLRDNNLNGVVPPELNKVLTPENLLLSGNKFAGFMTVKFLRLQSLYKVQMNKNRELSSVSADVLDCVNRKLGYCVSRRSLITRNKAKAFVLRIRATSRHYMKAFSFISQYFWVRRESHGKNYVVNYHPSENETSIFKRRELLEETSNLAAMPAPDTPSPSPEIITIVFPRSSGSFPALTNAKKRIPPLIPPSSPPPLPTNNTIASDPPRKFEEKSKGFK
How to cite: MDIS1 P4_pECIA14 was a gift from Youssef Belkhadir (Addgene plasmid # 114842)
