[The description below was written by a language model from this plasmid's Addgene catalogue record and pLannotate feature annotations shown in this document.]
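Description:
MDIS1 P4_pECIA14 is an insect-cell expression plasmid built on the pECIA14 backbone for secreted production of a plant receptor ectodomain in Drosophila cell culture. It is maintained in E. coli as a high-copy plasmid through a ColE1/pUC-type origin and selected with ampicillin via the β-lactamase gene. The remaining bacterial elements in the annotation (lac promoter/operator, and fragments of lacZα, lacI, rop and bom) are backbone remnants with no role in the expression cassette.

The cassette is driven by the Drosophila metallothionein promoter, so expression is switched on by adding copper sulfate to the culture. A Drosophila BiP signal sequence directs the product into the secretory pathway. It is followed by the extracellular domain of the Arabidopsis thaliana leucine-rich repeat receptor kinase MDIS1 (AT5G45840), inserted by ligation-independent cloning. The ectodomain is fused at its C-terminus to the pentamerising coiled-coil helix of rat COMP, human placental alkaline phosphatase, a FLAG epitope and a hexahistidine tag. The His tag is stated by the depositor but is not called in the feature table. An SV40 polyadenylation signal lies downstream of the fusion, annotated on the opposite strand.

This is the "prey" format of an extracellular interaction assay and is meant to be paired with the matching bait vector, MDIS1 P4_pECIA2. Pentamerisation through COMP raises avidity so that weak ectodomain–ectodomain contacts can be captured, and the alkaline phosphatase moiety provides an enzymatic readout of prey binding. The construct belongs to a collection used to map the extracellular interaction network of Arabidopsis LRR receptor kinases.
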