Features (pLannotate 1.2.2; 19 found; start..end, strand, type, name):
     23..449     +  promoter       MT promoter: Drosophila metallothionein promoter
    467..520     +  sig_peptide    BiP signal sequence: Drosophila BiP signal sequence
    476..1441    +  CDS            MDIS1 (fragment): MDIS1_ARATH - Experimental evidence at protein level: Swiss-Prot protein existence level 1. Involved in the pollen tube perception of the female signal. From Arabidopsis thaliana (Mouse-ear cress).
   1478..1657    +  CDS            Comp (fragment): COMP_RAT - Experimental evidence at protein level: Swiss-Prot protein existence level 1. May play a role in the structural integrity of cartilage via its interaction with other extracellular matrix proteins such as the collagens and fibronectin. Can mediate the interaction of chondrocytes with the cartilage extracellular matrix through interaction with cell surface integrin receptors. Could play a role in the pathogenesis of osteoarthritis. Potent suppressor of apoptosis in both primary chondrocytes and transformed cells. Suppresses apoptosis by blocking the activation of caspase-3 and by indu
   1645..3097    +  CDS            SEAP (fragment): secreted alkaline phosphatase from human placenta The natural enzyme has a C-terminal transmembrane sequence that is replaced by a GPI anchor.
   3134..3163    +  CDS            2xFLAG (fragment): two tandem FLAG® epitope tags
   3269..3403    -  polyA_signal   SV40 poly(A) signal: SV40 polyadenylation signal
   3426..3510    -  CDS            large T antigen (fragment): large T antigen from SV40 (simian virus 40)
   3510..3534    +  misc_feature   MCS (fragment): pUC18/19 multiple cloning site
   3571..3587    -  protein_bind   lac operator: The lac repressor binds to the lac operator to inhibit transcription in E. coli. This inhibition can be relieved by adding lactose or isopropyl-β-D-thiogalactopyranoside (IPTG). lac repressor encoded by lacI
   3595..3625    -  promoter       lac promoter: promoter for the E. coli lac operon
   3640..3661    -  protein_bind   CAP binding site: CAP binding activates transcription in the presence of cAMP. E. coli catabolite activator protein
   3674..3766    -  CDS            lacI (fragment): lac repressor; lacI; The lac repressor binds to the lac operator to inhibit transcription in E. coli. This inhibition can be relieved by adding lactose or isopropyl-β-D-thiogalactopyranoside (IPTG).
   3949..4537    -  rep_origin     ori: high-copy-number ColE1/pMB1/pBR322/pUC origin of replication
   4708..5568    -  CDS            AmpR: β-lactamase; bla; confers resistance to ampicillin, carbenicillin, and related antibiotics
   5569..5673    -  promoter       AmpR promoter: bla
   5768..5803    +  CDS            rop (fragment): Rop protein, which maintains plasmids at low copy number; rop
   5905..6004    +  misc_feature   bom (fragment): basis of mobility region from pBR322
   6010..21      -  CDS            lacZα (fragment) (across the origin): LacZα fragment of β-galactosidase; lacZ fragment
>Addgene plasmid #114842 | MDIS1 P4_pECIA14 | addgene full sequence | sequence record 273962 | Addgene NGS Result
GTAAAACGACGGCCAGTGAATTAATTCGTTGCAGGACAGGATGTGGTGCCCGATGTGACTAGCTCTTTGC
TGCAGGCCGTCCTATCCTCTGGTTCCGATAAGAGACCCAGAACTCCGGCCCCCCACCGCCCACCGCCACC
CCCATACATATGTGGTACGCAAGTAAGAGTGCCTGCGCATGCCCCATGTGCCCCACCAAGAGCTTTGCAT
CCCATACAAGTCCCCAAAGTGGAGAACCGAACCAATTCTTCGCGGGCAGAACAAAAGCTTCTGCACACGT
CTCCACTCGAATTTGGAGCCGGCCGGCGTGTGCAAAAGAGGTGAATCGAACGAAAGACCCGTGTGTAAAG
CCGCGTTTCCAAAATGTATAAAACCGAGAGCATCTGGCCAATGTGCATCAGTTGTGGTCAGCAGCAAAAT
CAAGTGAATCATCTCAGTGCAACTAAAGGGGGGATCCGATCTCAATATGAAGTTATGCATATTACTGGCC
GTCGTGGCCTTTGTTGGCCTCTCGCTCGGGTCCCTCGAATCCGAAGGATTTGTATTGTTGAAATTCCGGG
CAAGAGTTGATTCTGATCCTCATGGAACTCTTGCAAATTGGAATGTTTCTGATCATGATCATTTCTGTTC
TTGGTTTGGTGTTACGTGTGTCGACAATAAAGTGCAGATGCTGAATCTTAGTGGTTGTTCTTTGGGAGGA
ACTTTAGCTCCGGAGCTTAGTCAATTGAGTGAATTAAGATCTCTAATACTATCCAAGAACAAACTCTCTG
GTGACATTCCAAACGAATTTGCGAGTTTCGCGAAATTAGAGTTCTTGGATTTGCGAGATAATAACTTAAA
CGGAGTAGTTCCACCCGAGCTAAATAAAGTGTTGACACCAGAAAACTTGTTGCTTTCTGGTAACAAATTT
GCGGGTTTTATGACCGTAAAGTTCCTGAGACTTCAATCGCTGTATAAAGTCCAGATGAACAAGAATCGAG
AGCTATCTTCGGTTTCCGCTGATGTCCTCGACTGTGTCAATAGAAAACTTGGATACTGTGTTTCAAGGAG
AAGTTTAATAACAAGAAACAAGGCAAAGGCATTCGTATTGCGGATTAGAGCAACTTCAAGACATTACATG
GTGCGAAGAGAATCTCATGGGAAGAATTATGTAGTGAATTATCACCCAAGTGAGAACGAAACTAGTATCT
TCAAAAGACGTGAGTTACTCGAGGAAACAAGCAATTTAGCGGCTATGCCTGCGCCTGATACGCCCAGTCC
TTCTCCTGAGATTATAACTATAGTGTTTCCTCGAAGCAGCGGGTCGTTTCCAGCATTAACTAATGCAAAG
AAGAGAATACCTCCATTGATCCCTCCTTCTTCTCCTCCTCCTCTACCTACCAACAACACCATCGCTAGTG
ATCCACCGAGGAAATTCGAAGAAAAATCGAAAGGGTTTAAGCTGGAGGTGCTGTTCCAGGGACCAAGCGG
CAATCCCGGCGGCGATCTGGCCCCCCAGATGCTGCGCGAGCTGCAGGAGACCAATGCCGCCCTGCAGGAC
GTGCGCGAGCTGCTGCGCCACCGCGTGAAGGAGATCACCTTCCTGAAGAACACCGTGATGGAGTGCGACG
CCTGCGGCATGCAGCCCTCTAGAGGCTCCGGCTCCATCATCCCAGTTGAGGAGGAGAACCCGGACTTCTG
GAACCGCGAGGCAGCCGAGGCCCTGGGTGCCGCCAAGAAGCTGCAGCCTGCACAGACAGCCGCCAAGAAC
CTCATCATCTTCCTGGGCGATGGGATGGGGGTGTCTACGGTGACAGCTGCCAGGATCCTAAAAGGGCAGA
AGAAGGACAAACTGGGGCCTGAGATACCCCTGGCCATGGACCGCTTCCCATATGTGGCTCTGTCCAAGAC
ATACAATGTAGACAAACATGTGCCAGACAGTGGAGCCACAGCCACGGCCTACCTGTGCGGGGTCAAGGGC
AACTTCCAGACCATTGGCTTGAGTGCAGCCGCCCGCTTTAACCAGTGCAACACGACACGCGGCAACGAGG
TCATCTCCGTGATGAATCGGGCCAAGAAAGCAGGGAAGTCAGTGGGAGTGGTAACCACCACACGAGTGCA
GCACGCCTCGCCAGCCGGCACCTACGCCCACACGGTGAACCGCAACTGGTACTCGGACGCCGACGTGCCT
GCCTCGGCCCGCCAGGAGGGGTGCCAGGACATCGCTACGCAGCTCATCTCCAACATGGACATTGACGTGA
TCCTAGGTGGAGGCCGAAAGTACATGTTTCGCATGGGAACCCCAGACCCTGAGTACCCAGATGACTACAG
CCAAGGTGGGACCAGGCTGGACGGGAAGAATCTGGTGCAGGAATGGCTGGCGAAGCGCCAGGGTGCCCGG
TATGTGTGGAACCGCACTGAGCTCATGCAGGCTTCCCTGGACCCGTCTGTGACCCATCTCATGGGTCTCT
TTGAGCCTGGAGACATGAAATACGAGATCCACCGAGACTCCACACTGGACCCCTCCCTGATGGAGATGAC
AGAGGCTGCCCTGCGCCTGCTGAGCAGGAACCCCCGCGGCTTCTTCCTCTTCGTGGAGGGTGGTCGCATC
GACCATGGTCATCATGAAAGCAGGGCTTACCGGGCACTGACTGAGACGATCATGTTCGACGACGCCATTG
AGAGGGCGGGCCAGCTCACCAGCGAGGAGGACACGCTGAGCCTCGTCACTGCCGACCACTCCCACGTCTT
CTCCTTCGGAGGCTACCCCCTGCGAGGGAGCTCCATCTTCGGGCTGGCCCCTGGCAAGGCCCGGGACAGG
AAGGCCTACACGGTCCTCCTATACGGAAACGGTCCAGGCTATGTGCTCAAGGACGGCGCCCGGCCGGATG
TTACCGAGAGCGAGAGCGGGAGCCCCGAGTATCGGCAGCAGTCAGCAGTGCCCCTGGACGAAGAGACCCA
CGCAGGCGAGGACGTGGCGGTGTTCGCGCGCGGCCCGCAGGCGCACCTGGTTCACGGCGTGCAGGAGCAG
ACCTTCATAGCGCACGTCATGGCCTTCGCCGCCTGCCTGGAGCCCTACACCGCCTGCGACCTGGCGCCCC
CCGCCGGCACCACCGACGCCGCGCACCCGGGTTCTAGAGGAAGCACCTCCGGCGATAACGATTACAAGGA
TGATGATGATAAGGCCAGCGGCACCGGTCATCATCACCATCACCATTGAGTTTAAACCCGCTGATCAGCC
TCGACTGTGCCTTCTAAGGCCTGAGCTCGCTGATCAGCCTCGATCGAGGATCCAGACATGATAAGATACA
TTGATGAGTTTGGACAAACCACAACTAGAATGCAGTGAAAAAAATGCTTTATTTGTGAAATTTGTGATGC
TATTGCTTTATTTGTAACCATTATAAGCTGCAATAAACAAGTTAACAACAACAATTGCATTCATTTTATG
TTTCAGGTTCAGGGGGAGGTGTGGGAGGTTTTTTAAAGCAAGTAAAACCTCTACAAATGTGGTATGGCTG
ATTATGATCAGTCGACCTGCAGGCATGCAAGCTTGGCGTAATCATGGTCATAGCTGTTTCCTGTGTGAAA
TTGTTATCCGCTCACAATTCCACACAACATACGAGCCGGAAGCATAAAGTGTAAAGCCTGGGGTGCCTAA
TGAGTGAGCTAACTCACATTAATTGCGTTGCGCTCACTGCCCGCTTTCCAGTCGGGAAACCTGTCGTGCC
AGCTGCATTAATGAATCGGCCAACGCGCGGGGAGAGGCGGTTTGCGTATTGGGCGCTCTTCCGCTTCCTC
GCTCACTGACTCGCTGCGCTCGGTCGTTCGGCTGCGGCGAGCGGTATCAGCTCACTCAAAGGCGGTAATA
CGGTTATCCACAGAATCAGGGGATAACGCAGGAAAGAACATGTGAGCAAAAGGCCAGCAAAAGGCCAGGA
ACCGTAAAAAGGCCGCGTTGCTGGCGTTTTTCCATAGGCTCCGCCCCCCTGACGAGCATCACAAAAATCG
ACGCTCAAGTCAGAGGTGGCGAAACCCGACAGGACTATAAAGATACCAGGCGTTTCCCCCTGGAAGCTCC
CTCGTGCGCTCTCCTGTTCCGACCCTGCCGCTTACCGGATACCTGTCCGCCTTTCTCCCTTCGGGAAGCG
TGGCGCTTTCTCATAGCTCACGCTGTAGGTATCTCAGTTCGGTGTAGGTCGTTCGCTCCAAGCTGGGCTG
TGTGCACGAACCCCCCGTTCAGCCCGACCGCTGCGCCTTATCCGGTAACTATCGTCTTGAGTCCAACCCG
GTAAGACACGACTTATCGCCACTGGCAGCAGCCACTGGTAACAGGATTAGCAGAGCGAGGTATGTAGGCG
GTGCTACAGAGTTCTTGAAGTGGTGGCCTAACTACGGCTACACTAGAAGAACAGTATTTGGTATCTGCGC
TCTGCTGAAGCCAGTTACCTTCGGAAAAAGAGTTGGTAGCTCTTGATCCGGCAAACAAACCACCGCTGGT
AGCGGTGGTTTTTTTGTTTGCAAGCAGCAGATTACGCGCAGAAAAAAAGGATCTCAAGAAGATCCTTTGA
TCTTTTCTACGGGGTCTGACGCTCAGTGGAACGAAAACTCACGTTAAGGGATTTTGGTCATGAGATTATC
AAAAAGGATCTTCACCTAGATCCTTTTAAATTAAAAATGAAGTTTTAAATCAATCTAAAGTATATATGAG
TAAACTTGGTCTGACAGTTACCAATGCTTAATCAGTGAGGCACCTATCTCAGCGATCTGTCTATTTCGTT
CATCCATAGTTGCCTGACTCCCCGTCGTGTAGATAACTACGATACGGGAGGGCTTACCATCTGGCCCCAG
TGCTGCAATGATACCGCGAGACCCACGCTCACCGGCTCCAGATTTATCAGCAATAAACCAGCCAGCCGGA
AGGGCCGAGCGCAGAAGTGGTCCTGCAACTTTATCCGCCTCCATCCAGTCTATTAATTGTTGCCGGGAAG
CTAGAGTAAGTAGTTCGCCAGTTAATAGTTTGCGCAACGTTGTTGCCATTGCTACAGGCATCGTGGTGTC
ACGCTCGTCGTTTGGTATGGCTTCATTCAGCTCCGGTTCCCAACGATCAAGGCGAGTTACATGATCCCCC
ATGTTGTGCAAAAAAGCGGTTAGCTCCTTCGGTCCTCCGATCGTTGTCAGAAGTAAGTTGGCCGCAGTGT
TATCACTCATGGTTATGGCAGCACTGCATAATTCTCTTACTGTCATGCCATCCGTAAGATGCTTTTCTGT
GACTGGTGAGTACTCAACCAAGTCATTCTGAGAATAGTGTATGCGGCGACCGAGTTGCTCTTGCCCGGCG
TCAATACGGGATAATACCGCGCCACATAGCAGAACTTTAAAAGTGCTCATCATTGGAAAACGTTCTTCGG
GGCGAAAACTCTCAAGGATCTTACCGCTGTTGAGATCCAGTTCGATGTAACCCACTCGTGCACCCAACTG
ATCTTCAGCATCTTTTACTTTCACCAGCGTTTCTGGGTGAGCAAAAACAGGAAGGCAAAATGCCGCAAAA
AAGGGAATAAGGGCGACACGGAAATGTTGAATACTCATACTCTTCCTTTTTCAATATTATTGAAGCATTT
ATCAGGGTTATTGTCTCATGAGCGGATACATATTTGAATGTATTTAGAAAAATAAACAAATAGGGGTTCC
GCGCACATTTCCCCGAAAAGTGCCACCTGACGTCTAAGAAACCATTATTATCATGACATTAACCTATAAA
AATAGGCGTATCACGAGGCCCTTTCGTCTCGCGCGTTTCGGTGATGACGGTGAAAACCTCTGACACATGC
AGCTCCCGGAGACGGTCACAGCTTGTCTGTAAGCGGATGCCGGGAGCAGACAAGCCCGTCAGGGCGCGTC
AGCGGGTGTTGGCGGGTGTCGGGGCTGGCTTAACTATGCGGCATCAGAGCAGATTGTACTGAGAGTGCAC
CATATGCGGTGTGAAATACCGCACAGATGCGTAAGGAGAAAATACCGCATCAGGCGCCATTCGCCATTCA
GGCTGCGCAACTGTTGGGAAGGGCGATCGGTGCGGGCCTCTTCGCTATTACGCCAGCTGGCGAAAGGGGG
ATGTGCTGCAAGGCGATTAAGTTGGGTAACGCCAGGGTTTTCCCAGTCACGACGTT
