>Addgene plasmid #114842 | MDIS1 P4_pECIA14 | depositor partial sequence | sequence record 216543 | insert
TGTAGTATCTTCTCAGTGCACTAAGGGGGGATCCGATCTCAATATGAAGTTATGCATATTACTGGCCGTC
GTGGCCTTTGTTGGCCTCTCGCTCGGGTCCCTCGAATCCGAAGGATTTGTATTGTTGAAATTCCGGGCAA
GAGTTGATTCTGATCCTCATGGAACTCTTGCAAATTGGAATGTTTCTGATCATGATCATTTCTGTTCTTG
GTTTGGTGTTACGTGTGTCGACAATAAAGTGCAGATGCTGAATCTTAGTGGTTGTTCTTTGGGAGGAACT
TTAGCTCCGGAGCTTAGTCAATTGAGTGAATTAAGATCTCTAATACTATCCAAGAACAAACTCTCTGGTG
ACATTCCAAACGAATTTGCGAGTTTCGCGAAATTAGAGTTCTTGGATTTGCGAGATAATAACTTAAACGG
AGTAGTTCCACCCGAGCTAAATAAAGTGTTGACACCAGAAAACTTGTTGCTTTCTGGTAACAAATTTGCG
GGTTTTATGACCGTAAAGTTCCTGAGACTTCAATCGCTGTATAAAGTCCAGATGAACAAGAATCGAGAGC
TATCTTCGGTTTCCGCTGATGTCCTCGACTGTGTCAATAGAAAACTTGGATACTGTGTTTCAAGGAGAAG
TTTAATAACAAGAAACAAGGCAAAGGCATTCGTATTGCGGATTAGAGCAACTTCAAGACATTACATGGTG
CGAAGAGAATCTCATGGGAAGAATTATGTAGTGAATTATCACCCAAGTGAGAACGAAACTAGTATCTTCA
AAAGACGTGAGTTACTCGAGGAAACAAGCAATTTAGCGGCTATGCCTGCGCCTGATACGCCCAGTCCTTC
TCCTGAGATTATAACTATAGTGTTTCCTCGAAGCAGCGGGTCGTTTCCAGCATTAACTAATGCAAGAAGA
GAATACCTCCATTGATCCCTCTTCTTCTCTCTCCTCTACTACACACACATCGCTAGTGATCCACCGAGGA
ATTCGAGAAAATCGAAAGCTTTAAGCTGGAGGTGCTGTTCAGGACCAAGCGGCAATTCCGGGCGGGCGAT
TCTGGGCCCCCAGAATGC
